>Addgene plasmid #229900 | AiP12786 - pAAV-AiE0121h_3xC2-minBG-SYFP2-WPRE3-BGHpA (Alias: CN2786) | addgene full sequence | sequence record 460606 | Addgene NGS Result
CCTGCAGGCAGCTGCGCGCTCGCTCGCTCACTGAGGCCGCCCGGGCGTCGGGCGACCTTTGGTCGCCCGG
CCTCAGTGAGCGAGCGAGCGCGCAGAGAGGGAGTGGCCAACTCCATCACTAGGGGTTCCTGCGGCCGCAC
GCGTCTATCTGGTTTATAATTAGAAGTGAAATGATTTTAAATGGCTTCCACATGGCTTAGTTTTCCAAGC
AGTTCCAGTTACATAGAACTTCATATAAACAGATAATGAGAGGCTAGAGTTGGAGAGCACAGTTCCTGCT
TCCAAATTGGCTTGAAGTGGGGACATCTGCTCTGCATGAAGCCTGGGTCAGGCTGCCCCTCTCATCTGTG
ACCTCCTGTGGTCGGGAGGGACTTGCTCTGGATTATATAAAGGCTTCACAAGAGTACTGGAAGCGGGGAC
GGAATCAACTTGAGCAAAAAACCTCTATCTGGTTTATAATTAGAAGTGAAATGATTTTAAATGGCTTCCA
CATGGCTTAGTTTTCCAAGCAGTTCCAGTTACATAGAACTTCATATAAACAGATAATGAGAGGCTAGAGT
TGGAGAGCACAGTTCCTGCTTCCAAATTGGCTTGAAGTGGGGACATCTGCTCTGCATGAAGCCTGGGTCA
GGCTGCCCCTCTCATCTGTGACCTCCTGTGGTCGGGAGGGACTTGCTCTGGATTATATAAAGGCTTCACA
AGAGTACTGGAAGCGGGGACGGAATCAACTTGAGCAAAAAACCTCTATCTGGTTTATAATTAGAAGTGAA
ATGATTTTAAATGGCTTCCACATGGCTTAGTTTTCCAAGCAGTTCCAGTTACATAGAACTTCATATAAAC
AGATAATGAGAGGCTAGAGTTGGAGAGCACAGTTCCTGCTTCCAAATTGGCTTGAAGTGGGGACATCTGC
TCTGCATGAAGCCTGGGTCAGGCTGCCCCTCTCATCTGTGACCTCCTGTGGTCGGGAGGGACTTGCTCTG
GATTATATAAAGGCTTCACAAGAGTACTGGAAGCGGGGACGGAATCAACTTGAGCAAAAAACCTGAGCTC
GGGCTGGGCATAAAAGTCAGGGCAGAGCCATCTATTGCTTACATTTGCTTCTGGGATCCAGATCTTTCGA
AGCTAGCGCTACCGGTCGCCACCATGGTGAGCAAGGGCGAGGAGCTGTTCACCGGGGTGGTGCCCATCCT
GGTCGAGCTGGACGGCGACGTAAACGGCCACAAGTTCAGCGTGTCCGGCGAGGGCGAGGGCGATGCCACC
TACGGCAAGCTGACCCTGAAGCTGATCTGCACCACCGGCAAGCTGCCCGTGCCCTGGCCCACCCTCGTGA
CCACCCTGGGCTACGGCGTGCAGTGCTTCGCCCGCTACCCCGACCACATGAAGCAGCACGACTTCTTCAA
GTCCGCCATGCCCGAAGGCTACGTCCAGGAGCGCACCATCTTCTTCAAGGACGACGGCAACTACAAGACC
CGCGCCGAGGTGAAGTTCGAGGGCGACACCCTGGTGAACCGCATCGAGCTGAAGGGCATCGACTTCAAGG
AGGACGGCAACATCCTGGGGCACAAGCTGGAGTACAACTACAACAGCCACAACGTCTATATCACCGCCGA
CAAGCAGAAGAACGGCATCAAGGCCAACTTCAAGATCCGCCACAACATCGAGGACGGCGGCGTGCAGCTC
GCCGACCACTACCAGCAGAACACCCCCATCGGCGACGGCCCCGTGCTGCTGCCCGACAACCACTACCTGA
GCTACCAGTCCAAGCTGAGCAAAGACCCCAACGAGAAGCGCGATCACATGGTCCTGCTGGAGTTCGTGAC
CGCCGCCGGGATCACTCTCGGCATGGACGAGCTGTACAAGTAAGTCGACGGCGCGCCGCGGCCGCGAATT
CGATATCATAATCAACCTCTGGATTACAAAATTTGTGAAAGATTGACTGGTATTCTTAACTATGTTGCTC
CTTTTACGCTATGTGGATACGCTGCTTTAATGCCTTTGTATCATGCTATTGCTTCCCGTATGGCTTTCAT
TTTCTCCTCCTTGTATAAATCCTGGTTAGTTCTTGCCACGGCGGAACTCATCGCCGCCTGCCTTGCCCGC
TGCTGGACAGGGGCTCGGCTGTTGGGCACTGACAATTCCGTGGCTCGAGAGATCTTCGACTGTGCCTTCT
AGTTGCCAGCCATCTGTTGTTTGCCCCTCCCCCGTGCCTTCCTTGACCCTGGAAGGTGCCACTCCCACTG
TCCTTTCCTAATAAAATGAGGAAATTGCATCGCATTGTCTGAGTAGGTGTCATTCTATTCTGGGGGGTGG
GGTGGGGCAGGACAGCAAGGGGGAGGATTGGGAAGACAATAGCAGGCATGAGATCTCACGTGCGGACCGA
GCGGCCGCAGGAACCCCTAGTGATGGAGTTGGCCACTCCCTCTCTGCGCGCTCGCTCGCTCACTGAGGCC
GGGCGACCAAAGGTCGCCCGACGCCCGGGCTTTGCCCGGGCGGCCTCAGTGAGCGAGCGAGCGCGCAGCT
GCCTGCAGGGGCGCCTGATGCGGTATTTTCTCCTTACGCATCTGTGCGGTATTTCACACCGCATA
[95 nt withheld, positions 2586-2680]
T
[46 nt withheld, positions 2682-2727]
C
[141 nt withheld, positions 2729-2869]
CCTTTGACGTTGGAGTCCACGTTCTTT
[37 nt withheld, positions 2897-2933]
ACTCTATCTCGGGCTATTCTTTTGATTTATAAGGGATTTTGCCGATTTCGGTCTATTGGTTAAAAAATGA
GCTGATTTAACAAAAATTTAACGCGAATTTTAACAAAATATTAACGTTTACAATTTTATGGTGCACTCTC
AGTACAATCTGCTCTGATGCCGCATAGTTAAGCCAGCCCCGACACCCGCCAACACCCGCTGACGCGCCCT
GACGGGCTTGTCTGCTCCCGGCATCCGCTTACAGACAAGCTGTGACCGTCTCCGGGAGCTGCATGTGTCA
GAGGTTTTCACCGTCATCACCGAAACGCGCGAGACGAAAGGGCCTCGTGATACGCCTATTTTTATAGGTT
AATGTCATGATAATAATGGTTTCTTAGACGTCAGGTGGCACTTTTCGGGGAAATGTGCGCGGAACCCCTA
TTTGTTTATTTTTCTAAATACATTCAAATATGTATCCGCTCATGAGACAATAACCCTGATAAATGCTTCA
ATAATATTGAAAAAGGAAGAGTATGAGTATTCAACATTTCCGTGTCGCCCTTATTCCCTTTTTTGCGGCA
TTTTGCCTTCCTGTTTTTGCTCACCCAGAAACGCTGGTGAAAGTAAAAGATGCTGAAGATCAGTTGGGTG
CACGAGTGGGTTACATCGAACTGGATCTCAACAGCGGTAAGATCCTTGAGAGTTTTCGCCCCGAAGAACG
TTTTCCAATGATGAGCACTTTTAAAGTTCTGCTATGTGGCGCGGTATTATCCCGTATTGACGCCGGGCAA
GAGCAACTCGGTCGCCGCATACACTATTCTCAGAATGACTTGGTTGAGTACTCACCAGTCACAGAAAAGC
ATCTTACGGATGGCATGACAGTAAGAGAATTATGCAGTGCTGCCATAACCATGAGTGATAACACTGCGGC
CAACTTACTTCTGACAACGATCGGAGGACCGAAGGAGCTAACCGCTTTTTTGCACAACATGGGGGATCAT
GTAACTCGCCTTGATCGTTGGGAACCGGAGCTGAATGAAGCCATACCAAACGACGAGCGTGACACCACGA
TGCCTGTAGCAATGGCAACAACGTTGCGCAAACTATTAACTGGCGAACTACTTACTCTAGCTTCCCGGCA
ACAATTAATAGACTGGATGGAGGCGGATAAAGTTGCAGGACCACTTCTGCGCTCGGCCCTTCCGGCTGGC
TGGTTTATTGCTGATAAATCTGGAGCCGGTGAGCGTGGGTCTCGCGGTATCATTGCAGCACTGGGGCCAG
ATGGTAAGCCCTCCCGTATCGTAGTTATCTACACGACGGGGAGTCAGGCAACTATGGATGAACGAAATAG
ACAGATCGCTGAGATAGGTGCCTCACTGATTAAGCATTGGTAACTGTCAGACCAAGTTTACTCATATATA
CTTTAGATTGATTTAAAACTTCATTTTTAATTTAAAAGGATCTAGGTGAAGATCCTTTTTGATAATCTCA
TGACCAAAATCCCTTAACGTGAGTTTTCGTTCCACTGAGCGTCAGACCCCGTAGAAAAGATCAAAGGATC
TTCTTGAGATCCTTTTTTTCTGCGCGTAATCTGCTGCTTGCAAACAAAAAAACCACCGCTACCAGCGGTG
GTTTGTTTGCCGGATCAAGAGCTACCAACTCTTTTTCCGAAGGTAACTGGCTTCAGCAGAGCGCAGATAC
CAAATACTGTTCTTCTAGTGTAGCCGTAGTTAGGCCACCACTTCAAGAACTCTGTAGCACCGCCTACATA
CCTCGCTCTGCTAATCCTGTTACCAGTGGCTGCTGCCAGTGGCGATAAGTCGTGTCTTACCGGGTTGGAC
TCAAGACGATAGTTACCGGATAAGGCGCAGCGGTCGGGCTGAACGGGGGGTTCGTGCACACAGCCCAGCT
TGGAGCGAACGACCTACACCGAACTGAGATACCTACAGCGTGAGCTATGAGAAAGCGCCACGCTTCCCGA
AGGGAGAAAGGCGGACAGGTATCCGGTAAGCGGCAGGGTCGGAACAGGAGAGCGCACGAGGGAGCTTCCA
GGGGGAAACGCCTGGTATCTTTATAGTCCTGTCGGGTTTCGCCACCTCTGACTTGAGCGTCGATTTTTGT
GATGCTCGTCAGGGGGGCGGAGCCTATGGAAAAACGCCAGCAACGCGGCCTTTTTACGGTTCCTGGCCTT
TTGCTGGCCTTTTGCTCACATGT
Features (pLannotate 1.2.2; 14 found; start..end, strand, type, name):
     12..39      +  repeat_region  AAV2 ITR (fragment): inverted terminal repeat of adeno-associated virus serotype 2 inverted
     68..95      +  repeat_region  AAV2 ITR (fragment): inverted terminal repeat of adeno-associated virus serotype 2 inverted
   1144..1860    +  CDS            SYFP2: SYFP2 is a basic (constitutively fluorescent) yellow fluorescent protein published in 2006, derived from Aequorea victoria. It is reported to be a very rapidly-maturing monomer with moderate acid sensitivity.
   1900..2057    +  misc_feature   WPRE (fragment): woodchuck hepatitis virus posttranscriptional regulatory element
   2063..2143    +  misc_feature   WPRE (fragment): woodchuck hepatitis virus posttranscriptional regulatory element
   2160..2271    +  polyA_signal   bGH poly(A) signal: bovine growth hormone polyadenylation signal
   2389..2529    +  repeat_region  AAV2 ITR: inverted terminal repeat of adeno-associated virus serotype 2 inverted
   2534..2585    -  misc_feature   bom (fragment): basis of mobility region from pBR322
   2604..3059    +  rep_origin     f1 ori (sequence partly withheld): f1 bacteriophage origin of replication; arrow indicates direction of (+) strand synthesis
   3060..3109    -  misc_feature   bom (fragment): basis of mobility region from pBR322
   3211..3246    -  CDS            rop (fragment): Rop protein, which maintains plasmids at low copy number; rop
   3341..3445    +  promoter       AmpR promoter: bla
   3446..4306    +  CDS            AmpR: β-lactamase; bla; confers resistance to ampicillin, carbenicillin, and related antibiotics
   4477..5065    +  rep_origin     ori: high-copy-number ColE1/pMB1/pBR322/pUC origin of replication
