[The description below was written by a language model from this plasmid's Addgene catalogue record and pLannotate feature annotations shown in this document.]
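Description:
AiP12786 - pAAV-AiE0121h_3xC2-minBG-SYFP2-WPRE3-BGHpA (alias CN2786) is a recombinant AAV transfer plasmid of about 5.1 kb, built to package an enhancer-driven fluorescent reporter into AAV particles for delivery to the brain. The bacterial portion carries a high-copy ColE1/pUC-type origin, an ampicillin resistance gene (β-lactamase) under its own promoter, and an f1 phage origin, along with small remnants of the pBR322 bom and rop regions. The expression cassette is flanked by AAV2 inverted terminal repeats, which provide the signals for replication and packaging of the intervening DNA. The annotation detects a full-length ITR on the 3′ side but only short fragments on the 5′ side. The record lists a recombination-deficient growth strain, a common choice for repeat-containing ITR plasmids.

Between the ITRs, the payload begins with a region of roughly one kilobase that the feature table leaves unannotated. By the construct name, this should hold AiE0121h_3xC2, which the record describes as an enhancer designed to drive AAV-mediated expression in specific brain cell types, followed by "minBG", presumably a minimal beta-globin promoter. The "3xC2" label suggests a triplicated core of the enhancer, though the record does not spell this out or name the targeted cell type. The minimal promoter supplies little activity by itself, so expression of the downstream SYFP2, a rapidly maturing monomeric yellow fluorescent protein, depends on the enhancer. The transcript ends with WPRE3, a shortened woodchuck post-transcriptional element (annotated as two WPRE fragments) that boosts expression, and a bovine growth hormone polyadenylation signal. The construct belongs to a collection of enhancer AAVs for genetic access to cortical cell types, and serves to label enhancer-defined populations.
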