Addgene plasmid #229900: AiP12786 - pAAV-AiE0121h_3xC2-minBG-SYFP2-WPRE3-BGHpA (Alias: CN2786)
Purpose: AiE0121h_3xC2 is an enhancer sequence, designed to drive AAV-mediated transgene expression in specific brain cell types
Depositing lab: Allen Institute for Brain Science & Jonathan Ting. Depositing organization: Allen Institute. Publication: A suite of enhancer AAVs and transgenic mouse lines for genetic access to cortical cell types. Ben-Simon Y, Hooper M, Narayan S, Daigle TL, Dwivedi D, Way SW, Oster A, Stafford DA, Mich JK, Taormina MJ, Martinez RA, Opitz-Araya X, Roth JR, Alexander JR, Allen S, Amster A, Arbuckle J, Ayala A, Baker PM, Bakken TE, Barcelli T, Barta S, Bendrick J, Bertagnolli D, Bielstein C, Bishwakarma P, Bowlus J, Boyer G, Brouner K, Casian B, Casper T, Chakka AB, Chakrabarty R, Chance RK, Chavan S, Clark M, Colbert K, Collman F, Daniel S, Departee M, DiValentin P, Donadio N, Dotson N, Egdorf T, Fliss T, Gabitto M, Garcia J, Gary A, Gasperini M, Gloe J, Goldy J, Gore BB, Graybuck L, Greisman N, Haeseleer F, Halterman C, Haradon Z, Hastings SD, Helback O, Ho W, Hockemeyer D, Huang C, Huff S, Hunker A, Johansen N, Jones D, Juneau Z, Kalmbach B, Kannan M, Khem S, Kussick E, Kutsal R, Larsen R, Lee C, Lee AY, Leibly M, Lenz GH, Li S, Liang E, Lusk N, Madigan Z, Malloy J, Malone J, McCue R, Melchor J, Mollenkopf T, Moosman S, Morin E, Newman D, Ng L, Ngo K, Omstead V, Otto S, Oyama A, Pena N, Pham T, Phillips E, Pom CA, Potekhina L, Ransford S, Ray PL, Rette D, Reynoldson C, Rimorin C, Rocha D, Ruiz A, Sanchez REA, Sawyer L, Sedeno-Cortes A, Sevigny JP, Shapovalova N, Shepard N, Shulga L, Sigler AR, Siverts L, Soliman S, Somasundaram S, Staats B, Stewart K, Szelenyi E, Tieu M, Trader C, Tran A, van Velthoven CTJ, Walker M, Wang Y, Weed N, Wirthlin M, Wood T, Wynalda B, Yao Z, Zhou T, Ariza J, Dee N, Reding M, Ronellenfitch K, Mufti S, Sunkin SM, Smith KA, Esposito L, Waters J, Thyagarajan B, Yao S, Lein ES, Zeng H, Levi BP, Ngai J, Ting JT, Tasic B. Cell. 2025 May 16:S0092-8674(25)00513-6. doi: 10.1016/j.cell.2025.05.002. PubMed 40403729.
Backbone
  Vector backbone: rAAV
  Vector type: AAV
Growth in bacteria
  Bacterial resistance: Ampicillin, 100 μg/mL
  Growth temperature: 30°C
  Growth strain: NEB Stable
  Copy number: High Copy
Gene/Insert
  Gene/Insert name: SYFP2
  Species: Synthetic
  Cloning method: Restriction Enzyme; 5′ cloning site Unknown (unknown if destroyed); 3′ cloning site Unknown (unknown if destroyed)
Terms and licenses: Academic/Nonprofit Terms; Industry Terms: Not Available to Industry
Depositor comments: Allen Institute plasmid alias: CN2786
How to cite: AiP12786 - pAAV-AiE0121h_3xC2-minBG-SYFP2-WPRE3-BGHpA (Alias: CN2786) was a gift from Allen Institute for Brain Science & Jonathan Ting (Addgene plasmid # 229900 ; http://n2t.net/addgene:229900 ; RRID:Addgene_229900)
